>Addgene plasmid #171953 | pHIS8-3_DL121 | addgene full sequence | sequence record 339051 | Addgene NGS Result
TGGCGAATGGG
[124 nt withheld, positions 12-135]
C
[91 nt withheld, positions 137-227]
A
[49 nt withheld, positions 229-277]
CCTTTGACGTTGGAGTCCACGTTCTTT
[37 nt withheld, positions 305-341]
ACCCTATCTCGGTCTATTCTTTTGATTTATAAGGGATTTTGCCGATTTCGGCCTATTGGTTAAAAAATGA
GCTGATTTAACAAAAATTTAACGCGAATTTTAACAAAATATTAACGCTTACAATTTAGGTGGCACTTTTC
GGGGAAATGTGCGCGGAACCCCTATTTGTTTATTTTTCTAAATACATTCAAATATGTATCCGCTCATGAA
TTAATTCTTAGAAAAACTCATCGAGCATCAAATGAAACTGCAATTTATTCATATCAGGATTATCAATACC
ATATTTTTGAAAAAGCCGTTTCTGTAATGAAGGAGAAAACTCACCGAGGCAGTTCCATAGGATGGCAAGA
TCCTGGTATCGGTCTGCGATTCCGACTCGTCCAACATCAATACAACCTATTAATTTCCCCTCGTCAAAAA
TAAGGTTATCAAGTGAGAAATCACCATGAGTGACGACTGAATCCGGTGAGAATGGCAAAAGTTTATGCAT
TTCTTTCCAGACTTGTTCAACAGGCCAGCCATTACGCTCGTCATCAAAATCACTCGCATCAACCAAACCG
TTATTCATTCGTGATTGCGCCTGAGCGAGACGAAATACGCGATCGCTGTTAAAAGGACAATTACAAACAG
GAATCGAATGCAACCGGCGCAGGAACACTGCCAGCGCATCAACAATATTTTCACCTGAATCAGGATATTC
TTCTAATACCTGGAATGCTGTTTTCCCGGGGATCGCAGTGGTGAGTAACCATGCATCATCAGGAGTACGG
ATAAAATGCTTGATGGTCGGAAGAGGCATAAATTCCGTCAGCCAGTTTAGTCTGACCATCTCATCTGTAA
CATCATTGGCAACGCTACCTTTGCCATGTTTCAGAAACAACTCTGGCGCATCGGGCTTCCCATACAATCG
GTAGATTGTCGCACCTGATTGCCCGACATTATCGCGAGCCCATTTATACCCATATAAATCAGCATCCATG
TTGGAATTTAATCGCGGCCTAGAGCAAGACGTTTCCCGTTGAATATGGCTCATAACACCCCTTGTATTAC
TGTTTATGTAAGCAGACAGTTTTATTGTTCATGACCAAAATCCCTTAACGTGAGTTTTCGTTCCACTGAG
CGTCAGACCCCGTAGAAAAGATCAAAGGATCTTCTTGAGATCCTTTTTTTCTGCGCGTAATCTGCTGCTT
GCAAACAAAAAAACCACCGCTACCAGCGGTGGTTTGTTTGCCGGATCAAGAGCTACCAACTCTTTTTCCG
AAGGTAACTGGCTTCAGCAGAGCGCAGATACCAAATACTGTCCTTCTAGTGTAGCCGTAGTTAGGCCACC
ACTTCAAGAACTCTGTAGCACCGCCTACATACCTCGCTCTGCTAATCCTGTTACCAGTGGCTGCTGCCAG
TGGCGATAAGTCGTGTCTTACCGGGTTGGACTCAAGACGATAGTTACCGGATAAGGCGCAGCGGTCGGGC
TGAACGGGGGGTTCGTGCACACAGCCCAGCTTGGAGCGAACGACCTACACCGAACTGAGATACCTACAGC
GTGAGCTATGAGAAAGCGCCACGCTTCCCGAAGGGAGAAAGGCGGACAGGTATCCGGTAAGCGGCAGGGT
CGGAACAGGAGAGCGCACGAGGGAGCTTCCAGGGGGAAACGCCTGGTATCTTTATAGTCCTGTCGGGTTT
CGCCACCTCTGACTTGAGCGTCGATTTTTGTGATGCTCGTCAGGGGGGCGGAGCCTATGGAAAAACGCCA
GCAACGCGGCCTTTTTACGGTTCCTGGCCTTTTGCTGGCCTTTTGCTCACATGTTCTTTCCTGCGTTATC
CCCTGATTCTGTGGATAACCGTATTACCGCCTTTGAGTGAGCTGATACCGCTCGCCGCAGCCGAACGACC
GAGCGCAGCGAGTCAGTGAGCGAGGAAGCGGAAGAGCGCCTGATGCGGTATTTTCTCCTTACGCATCTGT
GCGGTATTTCACACCGCAATGGTGCACTCTCAGTACAATCTGCTCTGATGCCGCATAGTTAAGCCAGTAT
ACACTCCGCTATCGCTACGTGACTGGGTCATGGCTGCGCCCCGACACCCGCCAACACCCGCTGACGCGCC
CTGACGGGCTTGTCTGCTCCCGGCATCCGCTTACAGACAAGCTGTGACCGTCTCCGGGAGCTGCATGTGT
CAGAGGTTTTCACCGTCATCACCGAAACGCGCGAGGCAGCTGCGGTAAAGCTCATCAGCGTGGTCGTGAA
GCGATTCACAGATGTCTGCCTGTTCATCCGCGTCCAGCTCGTTGAGTTTCTCCAGAAGCGTTAATGTCTG
GCTTCTGATAAAGCGGGCCATGTTAAGGGCGGTTTTTTCCTGTTTGGTCACTGATGCCTCCGTGTAAGGG
GGATTTCTGTTCATGGGGGTAATGATACCGATGAAACGAGAGAGGATGCTCACGATACGGGTTACTGATG
ATGAACATGCCCGGTTACTGGAACGTTGTGAGGGTAAACAACTGGCGGTATGGATGCGGCGGGACCAGAG
AAAAATCACTCAGGGTCAATGCCAGCGCTTCGTTAATACAGATGTAGGTGTTCCACAGGGTAGCCAGCAG
CATCCTGCGATGCAGATCCGGAACATAATGGTGCAGGGCGCTGACTTCCGCGTTTCCAGACTTTACGAAA
CACGGAAACCGAAGACCATTCATGTTGTTGCTCAGGTCGCAGACGTTTTGCAGCAGCAGTCGCTTCACGT
TCGCTCGCGTATCGGTGATTCATTCTGCTAACCAGTAAGGCAACCCCGCCAGCCTAGCCGGGTCCTCAAC
GACAGGAGCACGATCATGCGCACCCGTGGGGCCGCCATGCCGGCGATAATGGCCTGCTTCTCGCCGAAAC
GTTTGGTGGCGGGACCAGTGACGAAGGCTTGAGCGAGGGCGTGCAAGATTCCGAATACCGCAAGCGACAG
GCCGATCATCGTCGCGCTCCAGCGAAAGCGGTCCTCGCCGAAAATGACCCAGAGCGCTGCCGGCACCTGT
CCTACGAGTTGCATGATAAAGAAGACAGTCATAAGTGCGGCGACGATAGTCATGCCCCGCGCCCACCGGA
AGGAGCTGACTGGGTTGAAGGCTCTCAAGGGCATCGGTCGAGATCCCGGTGCCTAATGAGTGAGCTAACT
TACATTAATTGCGTTGCGCTCACTGCCCGCTTTCCAGTCGGGAAACCTGTCGTGCCAGCTGCATTAATGA
ATCGGCCAACGCGCGGGGAGAGGCGGTTTGCGTATTGGGCGCCAGGGTGGTTTTTCTTTTCACCAGTGAG
ACGGGCAACAGCTGATTGCCCTTCACCGCCTGGCCCTGAGAGAGTTGCAGCAAGCGGTCCACGCTGGTTT
GCCCCAGCAGGCGAAAATCCTGTTTGATGGTGGTTAACGGCGGGATATAACATGAGCTGTCTTCGGTATC
GTCGTATCCCACTACCGAGATATCCGCACCAACGCGCAGCCCGGACTCGGTAATGGCGCGCATTGCGCCC
AGCGCCATCTGATCGTTGGCAACCAGCATCGCAGTGGGAACGATGCCCTCATTCAGCATTTGCATGGTTT
GTTGAAAACCGGACATGGCACTCCAGTCGCCTTCCCGTTCCGCTATCGGCTGAATTTGATTGCGAGTGAG
ATATTTATGCCAGCCAGCCAGACGCAGACGCGCCGAGACAGAACTTAATGGGCCCGCTAACAGCGCGATT
TGCTGGTGACCCAATGCGACCAGATGCTCCACGCCCAGTCGCGTACCGTCTTCATGGGAGAAAATAATAC
TGTTGATGGGTGTCTGGTCAGAGACATCAAGAAATAACGCCGGAACATTAGTGCAGGCAGCTTCCACAGC
AATGGCATCCTGGTCATCCAGCGGATAGTTAATGATCAGCCCACTGACGCGTTGCGCGAGAAGATTGTGC
ACCGCCGCTTTACAGGCTTCGACGCCGCTTCGTTCTACCATCGACACCACCACGCTGGCACCCAGTTGAT
CGGCGCGAGATTTAATCGCCGCGACAATTTGCGACGGCGCGTGCAGGGCCAGACTGGAGGTGGCAACGCC
AATCAGCAACGACTGTTTGCCCGCCAGTTGTTGTGCCACGCGGTTGGGAATGTAATTCAGCTCCGCCATC
GCCGCTTCCACTTTTTCCCGCGTTTTCGCAGAAACGTGGCTGGCCTGGTTCACCACGCGGGAAACGGTCT
GATAAGAGACACCGGCATACTCTGCGACATCGTATAACGTTACTGGTTTCACATTCACCACCCTGAATTG
ACTCTCTTCCGGGCGCTATCATGCCATACCGCGAAAGGTTTTGCGCCATTCGATGGTGTCCGGGATCTCG
ACGCTCTCCCTTATGCGACTCCTGCATTAGGAAGCAGCCCAGTAGTAGGTTGAGGCCGTTGAGCACCGCC
GCCGCAAGGAATGGTGCATGCAAGGAGATGGCGCCCAACAGTCCCCCGGCCACGGGGCCTGCCACCATAC
CCACGCCGAAACAAGCGCTCATGAGCCCGAAGTGGCGAGCCCGATCTTCCCCATCGGTGATGTCGGCGAT
ATAGGCGCCAGCAACCGCACCTGTGGCGCCGGTGATGCCGGCCACGATGCGTCCGGCGTAGAGGATCGAG
ATCGCGATCCCGCGAAATTAATACGACTCACTATAGGGGAATTGTGAGCGGATAACAATTCCCCTCCAGA
AATAATTTTGTTTAACTTTAAGAAGGAGATATACCATGAAACACCACCACCACCACCACCACCACGGTGG
TGAGAACCTGTACTTCCAGGGTCATGGGATGATGATCAGTCTGATTGCGGCGTTAGCGGTAGATCGCGTT
ATCGGCATGGAAAACGCCATGCCGTGGAACCTGCCTGCCGATCTCGCCTGGTTTAAACGCAACACCTTAA
ATAAACCCGTGATTATGGGCCGCCATACCTGGGAATCGATCGGTCGTCCGTTGCCAGGACGCAAAAATAT
TATCCTGAGCTCACAACCGGGTACGGACGATCGCGTAACGTGGGTGAAGTCGGTGGATGAAGCAATTGCG
GCGTGTGGTGACGTACCAGAAATCATGGTGATTGGCGGCGGCCGCGTTTATGAACAGTTCTTGCCAAAAG
CGCAAAAGCTTTATCTGACGCATATCGACGCAGAAGTGGAACTGGCCACCACTCTAGAGCGCATCGAGAA
GAACTTCGTGATCACCGACCCCCGCCTGCCCGACAACCCCATCATCTTCGCCTCCGACTCCTTCCTGCAG
CTGACCGAGTACTCCCGCGAGGAGATCCTGGGCCGCAACTGCCGCTTCCTGCAGGGCCCCGAGACCGACC
GCGCCACCGTGCGCAAGATCCGCGACGCCATCGACAACCAGACCGAGGTGACCGTGCAGCTGATCAACTA
CACCAAGTCCGGCAAGAAGTTCTGGAACCTGTTCCACCTGCAGCCCATGCGCGACCAGAAGGGCGACGTG
CAGTACTTCATCGGCGTGCAGCTGGACGGCACCGAGCACGTGCGCGACGCCGCCGAGCGCGAGGGCGTGA
TGCTGATCAAGAAGACCGCCGAGAACATCGACGGCGACACCCATTTCCCGGATTACGAGCCGGATGACTG
GGAATCGGTATTCAGCGAATTCCACGATGCTGATGCGCAGAACTCTCACAGCTATTGCTTTGAGATTCTG
GAGCGGCGGTAACTCGAGTGAATGAATGAGTCGAGCACCACCACCACCACCACTGAGATCCGGCTGCTAA
CAAAGCCCGAAAGGAAGCTGAGTTGGCTGCTGCCACCGCTGAGCAATAACTAGCATAACCCCTTGGGGCC
TCTAAACGGGTCTTGAGGGGTTTTTTGCTGAAAGGAGGAACTATATCCGGAT
Features (pLannotate 1.2.2; 22 found; start..end, strand, type, name):
     12..440     +  rep_origin     f1 ori (sequence partly withheld): f1 bacteriophage origin of replication; arrow indicates direction of (+) strand synthesis
    493..550     +  promoter       AmpR promoter (fragment): bla
    559..1374    -  CDS            KanR: aminoglycoside phosphotransferase; aph(3')-Ia; confers resistance to kanamycin in bacteria or G418 (Geneticin®) in eukaryotes
   1496..2084    +  rep_origin     ori: high-copy-number ColE1/pMB1/pBR322/pUC origin of replication
   2270..2409    -  misc_feature   bom: basis of mobility region from pBR322
   2511..2702    -  CDS            rop: Rop protein, which maintains plasmids at low copy number; rop
   2719..3099    +  CDS            YPB1_ECOLX: Protein predicted: Swiss-Prot protein existence level 4. From Escherichia coli.
   3171..3462    -  CDS            TcR (fragment): tetracycline efflux protein; tet; confers resistance to tetracycline
   3477..3498    -  protein_bind   CAP binding site: CAP binding activates transcription in the presence of cAMP. E. coli catabolite activator protein
   3511..4593    -  CDS            lacI: lac repressor; lacI; The lac repressor binds to the lac operator to inhibit transcription in E. coli. This inhibition can be relieved by adding lactose or isopropyl-β-D-thiogalactopyranoside (IPTG).
   4594..4671    -  promoter       lacI promoter: lacI
   4679..4958    -  CDS            TcR (fragment): tetracycline efflux protein; tet; confers resistance to tetracycline
   4980..4998    +  promoter       T7 promoter: promoter for bacteriophage T7 RNA polymerase
   4999..5023    +  protein_bind   lac operator: The lac repressor binds to the lac operator to inhibit transcription in E. coli. This inhibition can be relieved by adding lactose or isopropyl-β-D-thiogalactopyranoside (IPTG). lac repressor encoded by lacI
   5038..5060    +  RBS            RBS: efficient ribosome binding site from bacteriophage T7 gene 10 (Olins and Rangwala, 1989)
   5073..5096    +  CDS            9xHis (fragment): 9xHis affinity tag
   5133..5492    +  CDS            ecDHFR (fragment): E. coli dihydrofolate reductase; folA
   5514..5831    +  CDS            miniSOG: miniSOG is a basic (constitutively fluorescent) cyan fluorescent protein published in 2011, derived from Arabidopsis thaliana. It requires the cofactor flavin for fluorescence.
   5904..6023    +  CDS            ecDHFR (fragment): E. coli dihydrofolate reductase; folA
   6047..6064    +  CDS            9xHis (fragment): 9xHis affinity tag
   6074..6123    +  CDS            SET1 (fragment): solubility-enhancement tag derived from T7 phage gene 10B
   6131..6178    +  terminator     T7 terminator: transcription terminator for bacteriophage T7 RNA polymerase
