[The description below was written by a language model from this plasmid's Addgene catalogue record and pLannotate feature annotations shown in this document.]
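Description:
pHIS8-3_DL121 is a bacterial expression plasmid of about 6.2 kb built on the pHIS8-3 backbone, a pET-style vector for T7-driven protein production in E. coli. It is propagated through a ColE1/pMB1-type origin and selected with kanamycin via an aminoglycoside phosphotransferase gene. The annotation also shows an f1 origin, the pBR322 bom site and a rop gene; rop normally restrains copy number, although the catalogue entry lists the plasmid as high copy. Short tetracycline-resistance fragments flanking the lacI region appear to be non-functional backbone remnants.

The payload is DL121, a chimeric protein in which the light-sensing LOV2 domain of Avena sativa phototropin (asLOV2) is inserted into E. coli dihydrofolate reductase at position 121. The feature table reflects this layout: a long ecDHFR fragment, an intervening flavin-binding domain, then the remaining short ecDHFR fragment. The annotation tool labels the middle segment miniSOG, an Arabidopsis LOV2-derived protein, which is most likely a homology-based match to the asLOV2 stated in the record. Expression runs from a T7 promoter with an adjacent lac operator and the T7 gene 10 ribosome binding site, ending at a T7 terminator. The plasmid-borne lacI keeps the cassette repressed until IPTG induction. An N-terminal 8-His tag allows affinity purification; a second short His-tag match lies downstream of the insert, and the record does not show whether it is translated.

The stated purpose also mentions TYMS (thymidylate synthase), but no such feature appears in the annotation, and the insert size matches the fusion alone, so its presence cannot be confirmed here. The construct serves to produce the light-responsive DHFR-LOV2 fusion for studies of engineered allosteric regulation.
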