Addgene plasmid #171953: pHIS8-3_DL121
Purpose: Expression vector for ecDHFR-asLOV2 fusion protein. Also has TYMS
Depositing lab: Kimberly Reynolds. Depositing organization: University of Texas Southwestern Medical Center. Publication: Structurally distributed surface sites tune allosteric regulation. McCormick JW, Russo MA, Thompson S, Blevins A, Reynolds KA. Elife. 2021 Jun 16;10. pii: 68346. doi: 10.7554/eLife.68346. PubMed 34132193.
Backbone
  Vector backbone: phis8-3
  Backbone size w/o insert (bp): 5206
  Total vector size (bp): 6204
  Vector type: Bacterial Expression
Growth in bacteria
  Bacterial resistance: Kanamycin, 50 μg/mL
  Growth temperature: 37°C
  Growth strain: DH5alpha
  Growth instructions: Outgrowth to OD 0.7 at 30C, induce with IPTG, grow O.N 18C.
  Copy number: High Copy
Gene/Insert
  Gene/Insert name: Fusion of ecDHFR and asLOV2 at position 121 of DHFR (alt name: DL121)
  Species: Escherichia coli
  Insert size (bp): 888
  Promoter: T7
  Tag / fusion protein: 8-His tag (N terminal on insert)
  Cloning method: Gateway Cloning
  Sequencing primers: 5′ T7; 3′ T7-term
Resource information
  A portion of this plasmid was derived from a plasmid made by: Kimberly Reynolds
Terms and licenses: Academic/Nonprofit Terms; Industry Terms: Not Available to Industry
Depositor comments: Designed and introduced as A120-NoJ in PMID: 18927392, Further described as DL121 in PMID: 22196731
How to cite: pHIS8-3_DL121 was a gift from Kimberly Reynolds (Addgene plasmid # 171953 ; http://n2t.net/addgene:171953 ; RRID:Addgene_171953)
